Addgene plasmid #13963: RCAS(A) cTbx5 (CT#634)
Depositing lab: Cliff Tabin. Depositing organization: Harvard Medical School. Publication: Tbx5 is required for forelimb bud formation and continued outgrowth. Rallis C, Bruneau BG, Del Buono J, Seidman CE, Seidman JG, Nissim S, Tabin CJ, Logan MP. Development. 2003 Jun . 130(12):2741-51. 10.1242/dev.00473 PubMed 12736217.
Backbone
  Vector backbone: RCASBP(A)
  Backbone size w/o insert (bp): 11600
  Vector type: Retroviral ; avian expression
Growth in bacteria
  Bacterial resistance: Ampicillin, 100 μg/mL
  Growth temperature: 37°C
  Growth strain: DH5alpha
  Copy number: High Copy
Gene/Insert
  Gene/Insert name: Tbx5
  Species: G. gallus (chicken)
  Entrez Gene: TBX5
  Cloning method: Restriction Enzyme; 5′ cloning site ClaI (not destroyed); 3′ cloning site ClaI (not destroyed)
  Sequencing primers: 5′ RCAS-F
Terms and licenses: Academic/Nonprofit Terms; Industry Terms: Not Available to Industry
Depositor comments: Full-length Tbx5.
How to cite: RCAS(A) cTbx5 (CT#634) was a gift from Cliff Tabin (Addgene plasmid # 13963 ; http://n2t.net/addgene:13963 ; RRID:Addgene_13963)
