[The description below was written by a language model from this plasmid's Addgene catalogue record.]
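Description:
RCAS(A) cTbx5 is a replication-competent avian retroviral expression construct built on the RCASBP(A) backbone, which the record lists at about 11.6 kb without insert. RCAS vectors are derived from Rous sarcoma virus: the src oncogene is replaced by a unique ClaI cloning site, while the viral LTRs and the gag, pol and env genes are retained. The proviral plasmid can therefore produce infectious virus that spreads through permissive avian cells. "BP" denotes the variant carrying the Bryan high-titre polymerase, and "(A)" denotes the subgroup A envelope, which determines which host cells can be infected. In bacteria the plasmid is maintained as a high-copy construct under ampicillin selection. No feature table is provided, so the bacterial origin and the exact positions of individual elements are not documented here.

The insert is full-length chicken (Gallus gallus) Tbx5, a T-box transcription factor, cloned into the ClaI site with ClaI retained at both ends. Because the same enzyme was used on both sides, insert orientation is not enforced by the cloning strategy, and the record does not state it explicitly. In RCAS vectors, an insert at this position is normally expressed from a spliced subgenomic message driven by the viral LTR rather than from a separate internal promoter. No epitope tags or reporters are recorded.

The construct is suited to misexpressing Tbx5 in chick embryos or avian cell cultures, where spread of the virus gives broad, sustained expression in infected tissue. The associated publication concerns the requirement for Tbx5 in forelimb bud formation and continued outgrowth, consistent with use in limb development studies.
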