>Addgene plasmid #13963 | RCAS(A) cTbx5 (CT#634) | addgene partial sequence | sequence record 20157 | 13963 with RCAS-F
GCTATTGGTATTGTGAATACGCTTTTGTCTGTGTGCTGCAGGAGCTGAGCTGACTCTGCTGGTGGCCTCG
CGTACCACTGTGGCATCGATTCTAGACCACTGTGGCCAGGCGGTAGCTGGGACGTGCAGCCGACCACCAT
GGCGGACACCGAGGAAGGCTTCGGGCTCCCGAGCACGCCGGTTGACTCGGAGGCCAAGGAGCTGCAGGCT
GAGGCCAAGCAGGATCCCCAGCTGGGGACCACCAGCAAGGCCCCCACCTCTCCACAGGCGGCCTTCACCC
AGCAGGGCATGGAGGGGATCAAAGTGTTTTTGCACGAGCGGGAGCTGTGGCTGAAATTTCACGAGGTGGG
GACGGAGATGATCATAACAAAGGCTGGAAGGCGTATGTTTCCCAGTTACAAAGTGAAGGTCACTGGACTC
AATCCAAAAACGAAGTACATACTGTTGATGGATATTGTACCAGCGGATGACCACAGATACAAATTTGCAG
ATAATAAATGGTCCGTGACCGGGAAGGCAGAACCGGCCATGCCCGGCCGCCTCTACGTGCACCCCGACTC
CCCCGCTACTGGAGCCCACTGGATGAGGCAGTTGGTTTCCTTCCAGAAGCTCAAGCTCACCAACAACCAC
CTTGACCCCTTCGGACATATCATCCTGAACTCCATGCACAAATACCAGCCCCGGCTCCACATCGTGAAGG
CGGATGAGAACAACGGCTTTGGCTCCAAGAACACTGCCTTCTGCACCCATGTCTTCCCCGAGACTGCCTT
CATCGCTGTTACCTCCTACCAAAACCACAAGATCACTCAGCTGAAGATTGAGAACAACCCCTTCGCAAAA
GGTTTCCGCGGCAGCGATGACATGGAGCTCCACAGGATGT
